>Addgene plasmid #146914 | pGEX-CS-DmCup_311-440-4Ala-mut_M | depositor full sequence | sequence record 289361 | Full Sequence
AGCTTATCGACTGCACGGTGCACCAATGCTTCTGGCGTCAGGCAGCCATCGGAAGCTGTGGTATGGCTGT
GCAGGTCGTAAATCACTGCATAATTCGTGTCGCTCAAGGCGCACTCCCGTTCTGGATAATGTTTTTTGCG
CCGACATCATAACGGTTCTGGCAAATATTCTGAAATGAGCTGTTGACAATTAATCATCGGCTCGTATAAT
GTGTGGAATTGTGAGCGGATAACAATTTCACACAGGAAACAGTATTCATGTCCCCTATACTAGGTTATTG
GAAAATTAAGGGCCTTGTGCAACCCACTCGACTTCTTTTGGAATATCTTGAAGAAAAATATGAAGAGCAT
TTGTATGAGCGCGATGAAGGTGATAAATGGCGAAACAAAAAGTTTGAATTGGGTTTGGAGTTTCCCAATC
TTCCTTATTATATTGATGGTGATGTTAAATTAACACAGTCTATGGCCATCATACGTTATATAGCTGACAA
GCACAACATGTTGGGTGGTTGTCCAAAAGAGCGTGCAGAGATTTCAATGCTTGAAGGAGCGGTTTTGGAT
ATTAGATACGGTGTTTCGAGAATTGCATATAGTAAAGACTTTGAAACTCTCAAAGTTGATTTTCTTAGCA
AGCTACCTGAAATGCTGAAAATGTTCGAAGATCGTTTATGTCATAAAACATATTTAAATGGTGATCATGT
AACCCATCCTGACTTCATGTTGTATGACGCTCTTGATGTTGTTTTATACATGGACCCAATGTGCCTGGAT
GCGTTCCCAAAATTAGTTTGTTTTAAAAAACGTATTGAAGCTATCCCACAAATTGATAAGTACTTGAAAT
CCAGCAAGTATATAGCATGGCCTTTGCAGGGCTGGCAAGCCACGTTTGGTGGTGGCGACCATCTCGAGAA
TCTTTATTTTAGGGCGCCATGGAGCACAGGCATTCACAAGCCAGGAAGTCTGCGAGCACCCAAGGCTGTT
CGTCCTACTACTGCTCCGGTGGTCAGCAGCAAGCCGGTCAAGAGCGCTACCCGCTCCCGCGCGATGGACA
TTCGCAACGGGATGTTCAATGCCCTGATGCACAGGTCCAAGGAGAGCTTTGTGATGCCTCGCATCGCCAC
CTGCGACGACATTGAGGCGGAGGGAAGGGCTCGCCGCATGAATATTTGGCGCACCTCGGACGGCACAAGA
TTCCGGACCCGCTCCACCACAGCTAACTTAAACATGAACAACAACAACAACAATGAGTGCATGCCTGCCT
TCTTCAAAAACAAAAATAAGCCGAACCTAATCAGTGACGAGTCCATCATCCAGAGCCAACCGTAAGAATT
CATCGTGACTGACTGACGATCTGCCTCGCGCGTTTCGGTGATGACGGTGAAAACCTCTGACACATGCAGC
TCCCGGAGACGGTCACAGCTTGTCTGTAAGCGGATGCCGGGAGCAGACAAGCCCGTCAGGGCGCGTCAGC
GGGTGTTGGCGGGTGTCGGGGCGCAGCCATGACCCAGTCACGTAGCGATAGCGGAGTGTATAATTCTTGA
AGACGAAAGGGCCTCGTGATACGCCTATTTTTATAGGTTAATGTCATGATAATAATGGTTTCTTAGACGT
CAGGTGGCACTTTTCGGGGAAATGTGCGCGGAACCCCTATTTGTTTATTTTTCTAAATACATTCAAATAT
GTATCCGCTCATGAGACAATAACCCTGATAAATGCTTCAATAATATTGAAAAAGGAAGAGTATGAGTATT
CAACATTTCCGTGTCGCCCTTATTCCCTTTTTTGCGGCATTTTGCCTTCCTGTTTTTGCTCACCCAGAAA
CGCTGGTGAAAGTAAAAGATGCTGAAGATCAGTTGGGTGCACGAGTGGGTTACATCGAACTGGATCTCAA
CAGCGGTAAGATCCTTGAGAGTTTTCGCCCCGAAGAACGTTTTCCAATGATGAGCACTTTTAAAGTTCTG
CTATGTGGCGCGGTATTATCCCGTGTTGACGCCGGGCAAGAGCAACTCGGTCGCCGCATACACTATTCTC
AGAATGACTTGGTTGAGTACTCACCAGTCACAGAAAAGCATCTTACGGATGGCATGACAGTAAGAGAATT
ATGCAGTGCTGCCATAACCATGAGTGATAACACTGCGGCCAACTTACTTCTGACAACGATCGGAGGACCG
AAGGAGCTAACCGCTTTTTTGCACAACATGGGGGATCATGTAACTCGCCTTGATCGTTGGGAACCGGAGC
TGAATGAAGCCATACCAAACGACGAGCGTGACACCACGATGCCTGCAGCAATGGCAACAACGTTGCGCAA
ACTATTAACTGGCGAACTACTTACTCTAGCTTCCCGGCAACAATTAATAGACTGGATGGAGGCGGATAAA
GTTGCAGGACCACTTCTGCGCTCGGCCCTTCCGGCTGGCTGGTTTATTGCTGATAAATCTGGAGCCGGTG
AGCGTGGGTCTCGCGGTATCATTGCAGCACTGGGGCCAGATGGTAAGCCCTCCCGTATCGTAGTTATCTA
CACGACGGGGAGTCAGGCAACTATGGATGAACGAAATAGACAGATCGCTGAGATAGGTGCCTCACTGATT
AAGCATTGGTAACTGTCAGACCAAGTTTACTCATATATACTTTAGATTGATTTAAAACTTCATTTTTAAT
TTAAAAGGATCTAGGTGAAGATCCTTTTTGATAATCTCATGACCAAAATCCCTTAACGTGAGTTTTCGTT
CCACTGAGCGTCAGACCCCGTAGAAAAGATCAAAGGATCTTCTTGAGATCCTTTTTTTCTGCGCGTAATC
TGCTGCTTGCAAACAAAAAAACCACCGCTACCAGCGGTGGTTTGTTTGCCGGATCAAGAGCTACCAACTC
TTTTTCCGAAGGTAACTGGCTTCAGCAGAGCGCAGATACCAAATACTGTCCTTCTAGTGTAGCCGTAGTT
AGGCCACCACTTCAAGAACTCTGTAGCACCGCCTACATACCTCGCTCTGCTAATCCTGTTACCAGTGGCT
GCTGCCAGTGGCGATAAGTCGTGTCTTACCGGGTTGGACTCAAGACGATAGTTACCGGATAAGGCGCAGC
GGTCGGGCTGAACGGGGGGTTCGTGCACACAGCCCAGCTTGGAGCGAACGACCTACACCGAACTGAGATA
CCTACAGCGTGAGCTATGAGAAAGCGCCACGCTTCCCGAAGGGAGAAAGGCGGACAGGTATCCGGTAAGC
GGCAGGGTCGGAACAGGAGAGCGCACGAGGGAGCTTCCAGGGGGAAACGCCTGGTATCTTTATAGTCCTG
TCGGGTTTCGCCACCTCTGACTTGAGCGTCGATTTTTGTGATGCTCGTCAGGGGGGCGGAGCCTATGGAA
AAACGCCAGCAACGCGGCCTTTTTACGGTTCCTGGCCTTTTGCTGGCCTTTTGCTCACATGTTCTTTCCT
GCGTTATCCCCTGATTCTGTGGATAACCGTATTACCGCCTTTGAGTGAGCTGATACCGCTCGCCGCAGCC
GAACGACCGAGCGCAGCGAGTCAGTGAGCGAGGAAGCGGAAGAGCGCCTGATGCGGTATTTTCTCCTTAC
GCATCTGTGCGGTATTTCACACCGCATAAATTCCGACACCATCGAATGGTGCAAAACCTTTCGCGGTATG
GCATGATAGCGCCCGGAAGAGAGTCAATTCAGGGTGGTGAATGTGAAACCAGTAACGTTATACGATGTCG
CAGAGTATGCCGGTGTCTCTTATCAGACCGTTTCCCGCGTGGTGAACCAGGCCAGCCACGTTTCTGCGAA
AACGCGGGAAAAAGTGGAAGCGGCGATGGCGGAGCTGAATTACATTCCCAACCGCGTGGCACAACAACTG
GCGGGCAAACAGTCGTTGCTGATTGGCGTTGCCACCTCCAGTCTGGCCCTGCACGCGCCGTCGCAAATTG
TCGCGGCGATTAAATCTCGCGCCGATCAACTGGGTGCCAGCGTGGTGGTGTCGATGGTAGAACGAAGCGG
CGTCGAAGCCTGTAAAGCGGCGGTGCACAATCTTCTCGCGCAACGCGTCAGTGGGCTGATCATTAACTAT
CCGCTGGATGACCAGGATGCCATTGCTGTGGAAGCTGCCTGCACTAATGTTCCGGCGTTATTTCTTGATG
TCTCTGACCAGACACCCATCAACAGTATTATTTTCTCCCATGAAGACGGTACGCGACTGGGCGTGGAGCA
TCTGGTCGCATTGGGTCACCAGCAAATCGCGCTGTTAGCGGGCCCATTAAGTTCTGTCTCGGCGCGTCTG
CGTCTGGCTGGCTGGCATAAATATCTCACTCGCAATCAAATTCAGCCGATAGCGGAACGGGAAGGCGACT
GGAGTGCCATGTCCGGTTTTCAACAAACCATGCAAATGCTGAATGAGGGCATCGTTCCCACTGCGATGCT
GGTTGCCAACGATCAGATGGCGCTGGGCGCAATGCGCGCCATTACCGAGTCCGGGCTGCGCGTTGGTGCG
GATATCTCGGTAGTGGGATACGACGATACCGAAGACAGCTCATGTTATATCCCGCCGTCAACCACCATCA
AACAGGATTTTCGCCTGCTGGGGCAAACCAGCGTGGACCGCTTGCTGCAACTCTCTCAGGGCCAGGCGGT
GAAGGGCAATCAGCTGTTGCCCGTCTCACTGGTGAAAAGAAAAACCACCCTGGCGCCCAATACGCAAACC
GCCTCTCCCCGCGCGTTGGCCGATTCATTAATGCAGCTGGCACGACAGGTTTCCCGACTGGAAAGCGGGC
AGTGAGCGCAACGCAATTAATGTGAGTTAGCTCACTCATTAGGCACCCCAGGCTTTACACTTTATGCTTC
CGGCTCGTATGTTGTGTGGAATTGTGAGCGGATAACAATTTCACACAGGAAACAGCTATGACCATGATTA
CGGATTCACTGGCCGTCGTTTTACAACGTCGTGACTGGGAAAACCCTGGCGTTACCCAACTTAATCGCCT
TGCAGCACATCCCCCTTTCGCCAGCTGGCGTAATAGCGAAGAGGCCCGCACCGATCGCCCTTCCCAACAG
TTGCGCAGCCTGAATGGCGAATGGCGCTTTGCCTGGTTTCCGGCACCAGAAGCGGTGCCGGAAAGCTGGC
TGGAGTGCGATCTTCCTGAGGCCGATACTGTCGTCGTCCCCTCAAACTGGCAGATGCACGGTTACGATGC
GCCCATCTACACCAACGTAACCTATCCCATTACGGTCAATCCGCCGTTTGTTCCCACGGAGAATCCGACG
GGTTGTTACTCGCTCACATTTAATGTTGATGAAAGCTGGCTACAGGAAGGCCAGACGCGAATTATTTTTG
ATGGCGTTGGAATT
Features (pLannotate 1.2.2; 17 found; start..end, strand, type, name):
    183..211     +  promoter       tac promoter: strong E. coli promoter; hybrid between the trp and lac UV5 promoters
    219..235     +  protein_bind   lac operator: The lac repressor binds to the lac operator to inhibit transcription in E. coli. This inhibition can be relieved by adding lactose or isopropyl-β-D-thiogalactopyranoside (IPTG). lac repressor encoded by lacI
    258..903     +  CDS            GST (fragment): glutathione S-transferase from Schistosoma japonicum
    927..1322    +  CDS            cup (fragment): CUP_DROME - Also known as fs(2)cup. Experimental evidence at protein level: Swiss-Prot protein existence level 1. Adapter protein that plays a central role in localization of transcripts in the oocyte and in young embryos (PubMed:9118812). Maintains RNA targets in a repressed state by promoting their deadenylation and protects deadenylated mRNAs from further degradation (PubMed:21937713). Binds to and recruits eIF-4E to the 3'-UTR of some mRNA targets which prevents interaction between eIF4E1 and eIF4G (PubMed:14685270, PubMed:15465908, PubMed:21081899). This may contribute to translational re
   1351..1390    +  CDS            rop (fragment): Rop protein, which maintains plasmids at low copy number; rop
   1492..1532    +  misc_feature   bom (fragment): basis of mobility region from pBR322
   1637..1741    +  promoter       AmpR promoter: bla
   1742..2602    +  CDS            AmpR: β-lactamase; bla; confers resistance to ampicillin, carbenicillin, and related antibiotics
   2773..3361    +  rep_origin     ori: high-copy-number ColE1/pMB1/pBR322/pUC origin of replication
   3547..3598    -  misc_feature   bom (fragment): basis of mobility region from pBR322
   3605..3682    +  promoter       lacIq promoter: lacI (mutant); In the lacIq allele, a single base change in the promoter boosts expression of the lacI gene about 10-fold.
   3683..4765    +  CDS            lacI: lac repressor; lacI; The lac repressor binds to the lac operator to inhibit transcription in E. coli. This inhibition can be relieved by adding lactose or isopropyl-β-D-thiogalactopyranoside (IPTG).
   4778..4799    +  protein_bind   CAP binding site: CAP binding activates transcription in the presence of cAMP. E. coli catabolite activator protein
   4814..4844    +  promoter       lac promoter: promoter for the E. coli lac operon
   4852..4868    +  protein_bind   lac operator: The lac repressor binds to the lac operator to inhibit transcription in E. coli. This inhibition can be relieved by adding lactose or isopropyl-β-D-thiogalactopyranoside (IPTG). lac repressor encoded by lacI
   4888..5061    +  CDS            lacZα: LacZα fragment of β-galactosidase; lacZ fragment
   5325..107     -  CDS            yciV (fragment) (across the origin): RNAAM_ECOLI - Also known as trpH From Escherichia coli (strain K12).
