[The description below was written by a language model from this plasmid's Addgene catalogue record and pLannotate feature annotations shown in this document.]
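Description:
pGEX-CS-DmCup_311-440-4Ala-mut_M is a 5,334 nt bacterial expression plasmid for producing a fragment of the Drosophila melanogaster protein Cup as a glutathione S-transferase fusion in E. coli. The catalogue lists the backbone as unknown, but the name and the annotated features are consistent with a pGEX-type vector. A tac promoter with a downstream lac operator drives an open reading frame that begins with Schistosoma japonicum GST and continues, after a short linker region, into the cup coding segment. The plasmid carries its own lacI gene under the lacIq promoter, so transcription is kept repressed until relieved by IPTG. Propagation relies on a ColE1/pMB1-family origin and selection on the β-lactamase gene conferring ampicillin resistance. The catalogue describes it as low copy. The remaining annotations are backbone remnants rather than functional payload: short rop and bom fragments, a lac promoter/lacZα segment, and a small E. coli yciV fragment spanning the numbering origin.

The insert corresponds to residues 311–440 of Cup and, according to the name, carries a four-alanine substitution. The record does not state which residues are mutated or which interaction the mutation is meant to disrupt. Cup is an adapter protein that binds eIF4E, represses translation of target mRNAs, promotes their deadenylation and protects the deadenylated transcripts from further degradation. The associated study addressed Cup's roles in deadenylation and inhibition of decapping. A GST-tagged fragment of this kind is typically used for glutathione-affinity purification and pull-down binding assays, with the alanine mutant presumably compared against the wild-type fragment, although the record gives the purpose only as bacterial expression. The depositor notes that the supplied sequence may be theoretical or based on Sanger reads.
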