Addgene plasmid #146914: pGEX-CS-DmCup_311-440-4Ala-mut_M
Purpose: Bacterial Expression of DmCup_311-440-4Ala-mut
Depositing lab: Elisa Izaurralde. Depositing organization: Max Planck Institute for Developmental Biology. Publication: CUP promotes deadenylation and inhibits decapping of mRNA targets. Igreja C, Izaurralde E. Genes Dev. 2011 Sep 15;25(18):1955-67. doi: 10.1101/gad.17136311. PubMed 21937713.
Backbone
  Vector backbone: Unknown
  Vector type: Bacterial Expression
Growth in bacteria
  Bacterial resistance: Ampicillin, 100 μg/mL
  Growth temperature: 37°C
  Growth strain: DH5alpha
  Copy number: Low Copy
Gene/Insert
  Gene/Insert name: DmCup_311-440-4Ala-mut
  Species: D. melanogaster (fly)
  Entrez Gene: cup (a.k.a. Dmel_CG11181, CG11181, CUP, Cup, DmCup, Dmel\CG11181, fs(1)cup, fs(2)cup, i239)
  Cloning method: Unknown
Terms and licenses: Academic/Nonprofit Terms; Industry Terms: Not Available to Industry
Depositor comments: Sequence according to the sequence given by NCBI: AF004917.1 Plasmids from this collection were made available to the research community and donated after the lab closed. Please note that the sequence provided by the depositing laboratory may be theoretical/predicted or based on Sanger sequencing results. There may be discrepancies between sequencing results obtained by Addgene and the depositor sequence. If an Addgene verified sequence is not available, please contact before placing your order to request that our lab fully sequence the plasmid.
How to cite: pGEX-CS-DmCup_311-440-4Ala-mut_M was a gift from Elisa Izaurralde (Addgene plasmid # 146914 ; http://n2t.net/addgene:146914 ; RRID:Addgene_146914)
